>Addgene plasmid #15577 | GAL 103Q+ProGFPFLAGp303 | addgene partial sequence | sequence record 22141 | GAL1 5'-AATATACCTCTATACTTTAACGTC-3'
ATTCTAGAGCCAATGGCGACCCTGGAAAAGCTGATGAAGGCCTTCGAGTCCCTCAAAAGCTTCCAACAGC
AGCAACAGCAACAACAGCAGCAACAGCAACAACAGCAGCAACAGCAACAACAGCAGCAACAGCAACAACA
GCAGCAACAGCAACAACAGCAGCAACAGCAACAACAGCAGCAACAGCAACAACAGCAGCAACAGCAACAA
CAGCAGCAACAGCAACAACAGCAGCAACAGCAACAACAGCAGCAACAGCAACAACAGCAGCAACAGCAAC
AACAGCAGCAACAGCAACAACAGCAGCAACAGCAACAACAGCAGCAACAGCAACAACAGCAGCAACAGCA
ACAACAGCAGCAACAGCAACAACAGCAGCAACAGCAACAACAGCAGCAACAGCAACAACAGCAGCAACAG
CAACAACTGCAGCCCGGGGGATCCCTGGTGAGCAAGGGCGAGGAGCTGTTCACCGGGGTGGTGCCCATCC
TGGTCGAGCTGGACGGCGACGTAAACGGCCACAAGTTCAGCGTGTCCGGCGAGGGCGAGGGCGATGCCAC
CTACGGCAAGCTGACCCTGAAGTTCATCTGCACCACCGGCAAGCTGCCCGTGCCCTGGCCCACCCTCGTG
ACCACCCTGACCTACGGCGTGCAGTGCTTCAGCCGCTACCCCGACCACATGAAGCAGCACGACTTCTTCA
AGTCCGCCATGCCC
