[The description below was written by a language model from this plasmid's Addgene catalogue record.]
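Description:
GAL 103Q+ProGFPFLAGp303 is a yeast expression plasmid built on the p303 Gal backbone, carrying a HIS3 auxotrophic marker for selection in yeast and ampicillin resistance for propagation in E. coli, where it is recorded as low copy. The backbone name suggests a pRS303-type integrating vector, which would lack a yeast replication origin and be maintained by integration into the genome, but the record does not state this explicitly and no feature table is provided to confirm the origins or other backbone elements.

The insert is a fragment of human huntingtin (HTT) bearing an expanded polyglutamine tract of nominally 103 glutamines, with the adjacent proline-rich region retained. The exact boundaries of the fragment are not given. The construct name and the Gal1 sequencing primer indicate that expression is driven by a galactose-inducible GAL promoter, allowing the potentially toxic protein to be switched on by the carbon source. GFP and a FLAG epitope are both fused at the C terminus of the insert, so the protein can be followed by fluorescence microscopy to monitor aggregation and localisation, and detected or purified with anti-FLAG antibodies.

The plasmid belongs to a series made to test how sequences flanking the polyglutamine stretch, including the proline-rich region and the position of tags, modify polyglutamine toxicity and aggregation in a yeast model of Huntington's disease. The depositor notes that the repetitive glutamine-coding tract tends to shorten over time through polymerase slippage during replication, although modest shortening is not expected to matter much until the tract falls to around 80-odd glutamines.
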