Addgene plasmid #15577: GAL 103Q+ProGFPFLAGp303
Depositing lab: Susan Lindquist. Depositing organization: Whitehead Institute for Biomedical Research. Publication: Flanking sequences profoundly alter polyglutamine toxicity in yeast. Duennwald ML, Jagadish S, Muchowski PJ, Lindquist S. Proc Natl Acad Sci U S A. 2006 Jul 18. 103(29):11045-50. 10.1073/pnas.0604547103 PubMed 16832050.
Backbone
  Vector backbone: p303 Gal
  Vector type: Yeast Expression
  Selectable markers: HIS3
Growth in bacteria
  Bacterial resistance: Ampicillin, 100 μg/mL
  Growth temperature: 37°C
  Growth strain: DH5alpha
  Copy number: Low Copy
Gene/Insert
  Gene/Insert name: htt 103Q + Pro (alt name: htt 103Q)
  Species: H. sapiens (human)
  Mutation: Proline-rich region present
  GenBank ID: NM_002111
  Entrez Gene: HTT (a.k.a. HD, IT15, LOMARS)
  Tag / fusion protein: GFP (C terminal on insert); FLAG (C terminal on insert)
  Cloning method: Restriction Enzyme
  Sequencing primers: 5′ Gal1; 3′ EGFP-N
Terms and licenses: Academic/Nonprofit Terms; Industry Terms: Not Available to Industry
Depositor comments: Figure 2, VII in article. Lindquist lab number: 8022 Due to slippage when polymerases go through them, the Q stretches often get shorter over time due to mistakes while they are replicated in the cells. The shortening should not have much of an effect until the Q stretches get into the 80s.
How to cite: GAL 103Q+ProGFPFLAGp303 was a gift from Susan Lindquist (Addgene plasmid # 15577)
